Addgene plasmid #116289: pHAGE-EGFR-P848L
Purpose: Lentiviral expression of EGFR P848L
Depositing lab: Gordon Mills & Kenneth Scott. Depositing organization: Baylor College of Medicine. Publication: Systematic Functional Annotation of Somatic Mutations in Cancer. Ng PK, Li J, Jeong KJ, Shao S, Chen H, Tsang YH, Sengupta S, Wang Z, Bhavana VH, Tran R, Soewito S, Minussi DC, Moreno D, Kong K, Dogruluk T, Lu H, Gao J, Tokheim C, Zhou DC, Johnson AM, Zeng J, Ip CKM, Ju Z, Wester M, Yu S, Li Y, Vellano CP, Schultz N, Karchin R, Ding L, Lu Y, Cheung LWT, Chen K, Shaw KR, Meric-Bernstam F, Scott KL, Yi S, Sahni N, Liang H, Mills GB. Cancer Cell. 2018 Mar 12;33(3):450-462.e10. doi: 10.1016/j.ccell.2018.01.021. PubMed 29533785.
Backbone
  Vector backbone: pHAGE
  Vector type: Lentiviral
Growth in bacteria
  Bacterial resistance: Ampicillin, 100 μg/mL
  Growth temperature: 37°C
  Growth strain: Stbl3
  Copy number: High Copy
Gene/Insert
  Gene/Insert name: EGFR
  Species: H. sapiens (human)
  Mutation: P848L
  Entrez Gene: EGFR (a.k.a. ERBB, ERBB1, ERRP, HER1, NISBD2, NNCIS, PIG61, mENA)
  Cloning method: Gateway Cloning
Terms and licenses: Academic/Nonprofit Terms; Industry Terms: Not Available to Industry
How to cite: pHAGE-EGFR-P848L was a gift from Gordon Mills & Kenneth Scott (Addgene plasmid # 116289 ; http://n2t.net/addgene:116289 ; RRID:Addgene_116289)
