[The description below was written by a language model from this plasmid's Addgene catalogue record and pLannotate feature annotations shown in this document.]
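Description:
pHAGE-EGFR-P848L is an HIV-1-based lentiviral expression plasmid built on the pHAGE backbone, carrying the human epidermal growth factor receptor (EGFR) open reading frame with the P848L substitution. It is maintained in E. coli through a high-copy ColE1/pUC-type origin and an ampicillin resistance gene (β-lactamase under its own promoter). The recorded host is Stbl3, a strain commonly chosen to limit recombination between the repeated LTR sequences.

The viral portion of the roughly 12.1 kb plasmid contains a 5' LTR annotated as truncated, the Ψ packaging signal with an adjoining gag fragment, the Rev response element for Rev-dependent nuclear export of the genomic RNA, and the cPPT/CTS element. At the downstream end are a WPRE, which enhances transcript expression, and a ΔU3 self-inactivating 3' LTR, which silences LTR promoter activity after integration. Between these elements, the constitutive human EF-1α promoter drives the EGFR coding sequence. The insert is flanked by attB1 and attB2 sites, consistent with its introduction by Gateway recombination. Downstream lie a V5 epitope tag sequence, an EMCV IRES and a puromycin N-acetyltransferase gene, so transduced cells can be selected with puromycin from the same transcript. The record does not state whether the V5 tag is in frame with EGFR. Short T3 and T7 promoters, lac region remnants and SV40 fragments are also annotated as backbone carryover.

The construct is intended for lentiviral delivery and stable expression of this EGFR variant in mammalian cells. It was deposited as part of a study that systematically tested the functional effects of somatic cancer mutations.
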