Features (pLannotate 1.2.2; 30 found; start..end, strand, type, name):
     69..186     +  misc_feature   cPPT/CTS: central polypurine tract and central termination sequence of HIV-1
    234..1412    +  promoter       EF-1α promoter: strong constitutive promoter for human elongation factor EF-1α
   1433..1453    +  protein_bind   attB1: mutant version of attB; core recombination site for the Gateway® BP reaction BP Clonase™
   1459..5089    +  CDS            EGFR (fragment): precursor of human epidermal growth factor receptor
   5093..5117    -  protein_bind   attB2: mutant version of attB; recombination site for the Gateway® BP reaction BP Clonase™
   5125..5143    +  promoter       T3 promoter: promoter for bacteriophage T3 RNA polymerase
   5169..5187    -  promoter       T7 promoter: promoter for bacteriophage T7 RNA polymerase
   5193..5211    -  protein_bind   attB4 (fragment): mutant version of attB; core recombination site for the Gateway® BP reaction BP Clonase™
   5267..5308    +  CDS            V5 tag: epitope tag from simian virus 5
   5434..5896    +  misc_feature   IRES: internal ribosome entry site (IRES) of the encephalomyocarditis virus (EMCV)
   5910..6507    +  CDS            PuroR (fragment): puromycin N-acetyltransferase; pac from Streptomyces; confers resistance to puromycin
   6523..7111    +  misc_feature   WPRE: woodchuck hepatitis virus posttranscriptional regulatory element
   7119..7184    +  CDS            nef (fragment): NEF_HV1Z2 - Experimental evidence at protein level: Swiss-Prot protein existence level 1. Extracellular Nef protein targets CD4(+) T-lymphocytes for apoptosis by interacting with CXCR4 surface receptors. From Human immunodeficiency virus type 1 group M subtype D (isolate Z2/CDC-Z34) (HIV-1).
   7186..7419    +  LTR            3' LTR (ΔU3): self-inactivating 3' long terminal repeat (LTR) from HIV-1
   7624..7728    +  promoter       AmpR promoter: bla
   7729..8589    +  CDS            AmpR: β-lactamase; bla; confers resistance to ampicillin, carbenicillin, and related antibiotics
   8760..9348    +  rep_origin     ori: high-copy-number ColE1/pMB1/pBR322/pUC origin of replication
   9531..9585    +  CDS            lacI (fragment): lac repressor; lacI; The lac repressor binds to the lac operator to inhibit transcription in E. coli. This inhibition can be relieved by adding lactose or isopropyl-β-D-thiogalactopyranoside (IPTG).
   9591..9684    +  rep_origin     SV40 ori (fragment): SV40 origin of replication
   9709..9746    +  CDS            lacI (fragment): lac repressor; lacI; The lac repressor binds to the lac operator to inhibit transcription in E. coli. This inhibition can be relieved by adding lactose or isopropyl-β-D-thiogalactopyranoside (IPTG).
   9759..9780    +  protein_bind   CAP binding site: CAP binding activates transcription in the presence of cAMP. E. coli catabolite activator protein
   9795..9825    +  promoter       lac promoter: promoter for the E. coli lac operon
   9829..9851    +  protein_bind   lac operator (fragment): The lac repressor binds to the lac operator to inhibit transcription in E. coli. This inhibition can be relieved by adding lactose or isopropyl-β-D-thiogalactopyranoside (IPTG). lac repressor encoded by lacI
   9883..9966    +  polyA_signal   SV40 poly(A) signal (fragment): SV40 polyadenylation signal
  10133..10462   +  CDS            nef (fragment): NEF_HV1BR - Experimental evidence at protein level: Swiss-Prot protein existence level 1. Extracellular Nef protein targets CD4(+) T-lymphocytes for apoptosis by interacting with CXCR4 surface receptors (PubMed:14990729). From Human immunodeficiency virus type 1 group M subtype B (isolate BRU/LAI) (HIV-1).
  10510..10767   +  LTR            5' LTR (truncated): truncated 5' long terminal repeat (LTR) from HIV-1
  10814..10939   +  misc_feature   HIV-1 Ψ: packaging signal of human immunodeficiency virus type 1
  10923..11261   +  CDS            HIV-1 gag (fragment): gag protein from human immunodeficiency virus 1; gag
  11436..11669   +  misc_feature   RRE: The Rev response element (RRE) of HIV-1 allows for Rev-dependent mRNA export from the nucleus to the cytoplasm.
  12046..24      +  CDS            Rev (fragment) (across the origin): human immunodeficiency virus 1 (HIV-1) Rev protein; rev; enhances nuclear export of unspliced and incompletely spliced viral mRNAs
>Addgene plasmid #116289 | pHAGE-EGFR-P848L | addgene full sequence | sequence record 250668 | Addgene NGS Result
ATCCATTCGATTAGTGAACGGATCTCGACGGTATCGCCGAATTCACAAATGGCAGTATTCATCCACAATT
TTAAAAGAAAAGGGGGGATTGGGGGGTACAGTGCAGGGGAAAGAATAGTAGACATAATAGCAACAGACAT
ACAAACTAAAGAATTACAAAAACAAATTACAAAAATTCAAAATTTTCGGGTTTATTACAGGGACAGCAGA
GATCCAGTTTGGACTAGTCGTGAGGCTCCGGTGCCCGTCAGTGGGCAGAGCGCACATCGCCCACAGTCCC
CGAGAAGTTGGGGGGAGGGGTCGGCAATTGAACCGGTGCCTAGAGAAGGTGGCGCGGGGTAAACTGGGAA
AGTGATGTCGTGTACTGGCTCCGCCTTTTTCCCGAGGGTGGGGGAGAACCGTATATAAGTGCAGTAGTCG
CCGTGAACGTTCTTTTTCGCAACGGGTTTGCCGCCAGAACACAGGTAAGTGCCGTGTGTGGTTCCCGCGG
GCCTGGCCTCTTTACGGGTTATGGCCCTTGCGTGCCTTGAATTACTTCCACCTGGCTGCAGTACGTGATT
CTTGATCCCGAGCTTCGGGTTGGAAGTGGGTGGGAGAGTTCGAGGCCTTGCGCTTAAGGAGCCCCTTCGC
CTCGTGCTTGAGTTGAGGCCTGGCCTGGGCGCTGGGGCCGCCGCGTGCGAATCTGGTGGCACCTTCGCGC
CTGTCTCGCTGCTTTCGATAAGTCTCTAGCCATTTAAAATTTTTGATGACCTGCTGCGACGCTTTTTTTC
TGGCAAGATAGTCTTGTAAATGCGGGCCAAGATCTGCACACTGGTATTTCGGTTTTTGGGGCCGCGGGCG
GCGACGGGGCCCGTGCGTCCCAGCGCACATGTTCGGCGAGGCGGGGCCTGCGAGCGCGGCCACCGAGAAT
CGGACGGGGGTAGTCTCAAGCTGGCCGGCCTGCTCTGGTGCCTGGCCTCGCGCCGCCGTGTATCGCCCCG
CCCTGGGCGGCAAGGCTGGCCCGGTCGGCACCAGTTGCGTGAGCGGAAAGATGGCCGCTTCCCGGCCCTG
CTGCAGGGAGCTCAAAATGGAGGACGCGGCGCTCGGGAGAGCGGGCGGGTGAGTCACCCACACAAAGGAA
AAGGGCCTTTCCGTCCTCAGCCGTCGCTTCATGTGACTCCACGGAGTACCGGGCGCCGTCCAGGCACCTC
GATTAGTTCTCGAGCTTTTGGAGTACGTCGTCTTTAGGTTGGGGGGAGGGGTTTTATGCGATGGAGTTTC
CCCACACTGAGTGGGTGGAGACTGAAGTTAGGCCAGCTTGGCACTTGATGTAATTCTCCTTGGAATTTGC
CCTTTTTGAGTTTGGATCTTGGTTCATTCTCAAGCCTCAGACAGTGGTTCAAAGTTTTTTTCTTCCATTT
CAGGTGTCGTGAAGCGGCCCTGCAGATATCAACAAGTTTGTACAAAAAAGCAGGCACCATGCGACCCTCC
GGGACGGCCGGGGCAGCGCTCCTGGCGCTGCTGGCTGCGCTCTGCCCGGCGAGTCGGGCTCTGGAGGAAA
AGAAAGTTTGCCAAGGCACGAGTAACAAGCTCACGCAGTTGGGCACTTTTGAAGATCATTTTCTCAGCCT
CCAGAGGATGTTCAATAACTGTGAGGTGGTCCTTGGGAATTTGGAAATTACCTATGTGCAGAGGAATTAT
GATCTTTCCTTCTTAAAGACCATCCAGGAGGTGGCTGGTTATGTCCTCATTGCCCTCAACACAGTGGAGC
GAATTCCTTTGGAAAACCTGCAGATCATCAGAGGAAATATGTACTACGAAAATTCCTATGCCTTAGCAGT
CTTATCTAACTATGATGCAAATAAAACCGGACTGAAGGAGCTGCCCATGAGAAATTTACAGGAAATCCTG
CATGGCGCCGTGCGGTTCAGCAACAACCCTGCCCTGTGCAACGTGGAGAGCATCCAGTGGCGGGACATAG
TCAGCAGTGACTTTCTCAGCAACATGTCGATGGACTTCCAGAACCACCTGGGCAGCTGCCAAAAGTGTGA
TCCAAGCTGTCCCAATGGGAGCTGCTGGGGTGCAGGAGAGGAGAACTGCCAGAAACTGACCAAAATCATC
TGTGCCCAGCAGTGCTCCGGGCGCTGCCGTGGCAAGTCCCCCAGTGACTGCTGCCACAACCAGTGTGCTG
CAGGCTGCACAGGCCCCCGGGAGAGCGACTGCCTGGTCTGCCGCAAATTCCGAGACGAAGCCACGTGCAA
GGACACCTGCCCCCCACTCATGCTCTACAACCCCACCACGTACCAGATGGATGTGAACCCCGAGGGCAAA
TACAGCTTTGGTGCCACCTGCGTGAAGAAGTGTCCCCGTAATTATGTGGTGACAGATCACGGCTCGTGCG
TCCGAGCCTGTGGGGCCGACAGCTATGAGATGGAGGAAGACGGCGTCCGCAAGTGTAAGAAGTGCGAAGG
GCCTTGCCGCAAAGTGTGTAACGGAATAGGTATTGGTGAATTTAAAGACTCACTCTCCATAAATGCTACG
AATATTAAACACTTCAAAAACTGCACCTCCATCAGTGGCGATCTCCACATCCTGCCGGTGGCATTTAGGG
GTGACTCCTTCACACATACTCCTCCTCTGGATCCACAGGAACTGGATATTCTGAAAACCGTAAAGGAAAT
CACAGGGTTTTTGCTGATTCAGGCTTGGCCTGAAAACAGGACGGACCTCCATGCCTTTGAGAACCTAGAA
ATCATACGCGGCAGGACCAAGCAACATGGTCAGTTTTCTCTTGCAGTCGTCAGCCTGAACATAACATCCT
TGGGATTACGCTCCCTCAAGGAGATAAGTGATGGAGATGTGATAATTTCAGGAAACAAAAATTTGTGCTA
TGCAAATACAATAAACTGGAAAAAACTGTTTGGGACCTCCGGTCAGAAAACCAAAATTATAAGCAACAGA
GGTGAAAACAGCTGCAAGGCCACAGGCCAGGTCTGCCATGCCTTGTGCTCCCCCGAGGGCTGCTGGGGCC
CGGAGCCCAGGGACTGCGTCTCTTGCCGGAATGTCAGCCGAGGCAGGGAATGCGTGGACAAGTGCAACCT
TCTGGAGGGTGAGCCAAGGGAGTTTGTGGAGAACTCTGAGTGCATACAGTGCCACCCAGAGTGCCTGCCT
CAGGCCATGAACATCACCTGCACAGGACGGGGACCAGACAACTGTATCCAGTGTGCCCACTACATTGACG
GCCCCCACTGCGTCAAGACCTGCCCGGCAGGAGTCATGGGAGAAAACAACACCCTGGTCTGGAAGTACGC
AGACGCCGGCCATGTGTGCCACCTGTGCCATCCAAACTGCACCTACGGATGCACTGGGCCAGGTCTTGAA
GGCTGTCCAACGAATGGGCCTAAGATCCCGTCCATCGCCACTGGGATGGTGGGGGCCCTCCTCTTGCTGC
TGGTGGTGGCCCTGGGGATCGGCCTCTTCATGCGAAGGCGCCACATCGTTCGGAAGCGCACGCTGCGGAG
GCTGCTGCAGGAGAGGGAGCTTGTGGAGCCTCTTACACCCAGTGGAGAAGCTCCCAACCAAGCTCTCTTG
AGGATCTTGAAGGAAACTGAATTCAAAAAGATCAAAGTGCTGGGCTCCGGTGCGTTCGGCACGGTGTATA
AGGGACTCTGGATCCCAGAAGGTGAGAAAGTTAAAATTCCCGTCGCTATCAAGGAATTAAGAGAAGCAAC
ATCTCCGAAAGCCAACAAGGAAATCCTCGATGAAGCCTACGTGATGGCCAGCGTGGACAACCCCCACGTG
TGCCGCCTGCTGGGCATCTGCCTCACCTCCACCGTGCAGCTCATCACGCAGCTCATGCCCTTCGGCTGCC
TCCTGGACTATGTCCGGGAACACAAAGACAATATTGGCTCCCAGTACCTGCTCAACTGGTGTGTGCAGAT
CGCAAAGGGCATGAACTACTTGGAGGACCGTCGCTTGGTGCACCGCGACCTGGCAGCCAGGAACGTACTG
GTGAAAACACTGCAGCATGTCAAGATCACAGATTTTGGGCTGGCCAAACTGCTGGGTGCGGAAGAGAAAG
AATACCATGCAGAAGGAGGCAAAGTGCCTATCAAGTGGATGGCATTGGAATCAATTTTACACAGAATCTA
TACCCACCAGAGTGATGTCTGGAGCTACGGGGTGACCGTTTGGGAGTTGATGACCTTTGGATCCAAGCCA
TATGACGGAATCCCTGCCAGCGAGATCTCCTCCATCCTGGAGAAAGGAGAACGCCTCCCTCAGCCACCCA
TATGTACCATCGATGTCTACATGATCATGGTCAAGTGCTGGATGATAGACGCAGATAGTCGCCCAAAGTT
CCGTGAGTTGATCATCGAATTCTCCAAAATGGCCCGAGACCCCCAGCGCTACCTTGTCATTCAGGGGGAT
GAAAGAATGCATTTGCCAAGTCCTACAGACTCCAACTTCTACCGTGCCCTGATGGATGAAGAAGACATGG
ACGACGTGGTGGATGCCGACGAGTACCTCATCCCACAGCAGGGCTTCTTCAGCAGCCCCTCCACGTCACG
GACTCCCCTCCTGAGCTCTCTGAGTGCAACCAGCAACAATTCCACCGTGGCTTGCATTGATAGAAATGGG
CTGCAAAGCTGTCCCATCAAGGAAGACAGCTTCTTGCAGCGATACAGCTCAGACCCCACAGGCGCCTTGA
CTGAGGACAGCATAGACGACACCTTCCTCCCAGTGCCTGAATACATAAACCAGTCCGTTCCCAAAAGGCC
CGCTGGCTCTGTGCAGAATCCTGTCTATCACAATCAGCCTCTGAACCCCGCGCCCAGCAGAGACCCACAC
TACCAGGACCCCCACAGCACTGCAGTGGGCAACCCCGAGTATCTCAACACTGTCCAGCCCACCTGTGTCA
ACAGCACATTCGACAGCCCTGCCCACTGGGCCCAGAAAGGCAGCCACCAAATTAGCCTGGACAACCCTGA
CTACCAGCAGGACTTCTTTCCCAAGGAAGCCAAGCCAAATGGCATCTTTAAGGGCTCCACAGCTGAAAAT
GCAGAATACCTAAGGGTCGCGCCACAAAGCAGTGAATTTATTGGAGCATAGAACCCAGCTTTCTTGTACA
AAGTGGTGATATCCAATTAACCCTCACTAAAGGTAAAGAGTGATGTAAATAGAAGTTCCCTATAGTGAGT
CGTATTACCACCCAACTTTTCTATACAAAGTGGTTGATATCCAGCACAGTGGCGGCCGCTCGAGTCTAGA
GGGCCCGCGGTTCGAAGGTAAGCCTATCCCTAACCCTCTCCTCGGTCTCGATTCTACGCGTACCGGTTAG
TAATGAGATCCCTCCCCCCCCCCTAACGTTACTGGCCGAAGCCGCTTGGAATAAGGCCGGTGTGCGTTTG
TCTATATGTTATTTTCCACCATATTGCCGTCTTTTGGCAATGTGAGGGCCCGGAAACCTGGCCCTGTCTT
CTTGACGAGCATTCCTAGGGGTCTTTCCCCTCTCGCCAAAGGAATGCAAGGTCTGTTGAATGTCGTGAAG
GAAGCAGTTCCTCTGGAAGCTTCTTGAAGACAAACAACGTCTGTAGCGACCCTTTGCAGGCAGCGGAACC
CCCCACCTGGCGACAGGTGCCTCTGCGGCCAAAAGCCACGTGTATAAGATACACCTGCAAAGGCGGCACA
ACCCCAGTGCCACGTTGTGAGTTGGATAGTTGTGGAAAGAGTCAAATGGCTCTCCTCAAGCGTATTCAAC
AAGGGGCTGAAGGATGCCCAGAAGGTACCCCATTGTATGGGATCTGATCTGGGGCCTCGGTGCACATGCT
TTACATGTGTTTAGTCGAGGTTAAAAAAACGTCTAGGCCCCCCGAACCACGGGGACGTGGTTTTCCTTTG
AAAAACACGATGATAATATGGCCACACATATGACCGAGTACAAGCCCACGGTGCGCCTCGCCACCCGCGA
CGACGTCCCCAGGGCCGTACGCACCCTCGCCGCCGCGTTCGCCGACTACCCCGCCACGCGCCACACCGTC
GATCCGGACCGCCACATCGAGCGGGTCACCGAGCTGCAAGAACTCTTCCTCACGCGCGTCGGGCTCGACA
TCGGCAAGGTGTGGGTCGCGGACGACGGCGCCGCGGTGGCGGTCTGGACCACGCCGGAGAGCGTCGAAGC
GGGGGCGGTGTTCGCCGAGATCGGCCCGCGCATGGCCGAGTTGAGCGGTTCCCGGCTGGCCGCGCAGCAA
CAGATGGAAGGCCTCCTGGCGCCGCACCGGCCCAAGGAGCCCGCGTGGTTCCTGGCCACCGTCGGCGTCT
CGCCCGACCACCAGGGCAAGGGTCTGGGCAGCGCCGTCGTGCTCCCCGGAGTGGAGGCGGCCGAGCGCGC
CGGGGTGCCCGCCTTCCTGGAGACCTCCGCGCCCCGCAACCTCCCCTTCTACGAGCGGCTCGGCTTCACC
GTCACCGCCGACGTCGAGGTGCCCGAAGGACCGCGCACCTGGTGCATGACCCGCAAGCCCGGTGCCTAAA
TCGATAGATCCTAATCAACCTCTGGATTACAAAATTTGTGAAAGATTGACTGGTATTCTTAACTATGTTG
CTCCTTTTACGCTATGTGGATACGCTGCTTTAATGCCTTTGTATCATGCTATTGCTTCCCGTATGGCTTT
CATTTTCTCCTCCTTGTATAAATCCTGGTTGCTGTCTCTTTATGAGGAGTTGTGGCCCGTTGTCAGGCAA
CGTGGCGTGGTGTGCACTGTGTTTGCTGACGCAACCCCCACTGGTTGGGGCATTGCCACCACCTGTCAGC
TCCTTTCCGGGACTTTCGCTTTCCCCCTCCCTATTGCCACGGCGGAACTCATCGCCGCCTGCCTTGCCCG
CTGCTGGACAGGGGCTCGGCTGTTGGGCACTGACAATTCCGTGGTGTTGTCGGGGAAATCATCGTCCTTT
CCTTGGCTGCTCGCCTGTGTTGCCACCTGGATTCTGCGCGGGACGTCCTTCTGCTACGTCCCTTCGGCCC
TCAATCCAGCGGACCTTCCTTCCCGCGGCCTGCTGCCGGCTCTGCGGCCTCTTCCGCGTCTTCGCCTTCG
CCCTCAGACGAGTCGGATCTCCCTTTGGGCCGCCTCCCCGCCTGAGATCCTTTAAGACCAATGACTTACA
AGGCAGCTGTAGATCTTAGCCACTTTTTAAAAGAAAAGGGGGGACTGGAAGGGCTAATTCACTCCCAACG
AAGACAAGATCTGCTTTTTGCTTGTACTGGGTCTCTCTGGTTAGACCAGATCTGAGCCTGGGAGCTCTCT
GGCTAACTAGGGAACCCACTGCTTAAGCCTCAATAAAGCTTGCCTTGAGTGCTTCAAGTAGTGTGTGCCC
GTCTGTTGTGTGACTCTGGTAACTAGAGATCCCTCAGACCCTTTTAGTCAGTGTGGAAAATCTCTAGCAG
TAGTAGTTCATGTCATCTTATTATTCAGTATTTATAACTTGCAAAGAAATGAATATCAGAGAGTGAGAGG
CCCGGGTTAATTAAGGAAAGGGCTAGATCATTCTTGAAGACGAAAGGGCCTCGTGATACGCCTATTTTTA
TAGGTTAATGTCATGATAATAATGGTTTCTTAGACGTCAGGTGGCACTTTTCGGGGAAATGTGCGCGGAA
CCCCTATTTGTTTATTTTTCTAAATACATTCAAATATGTATCCGCTCATGAGACAATAACCCTGATAAAT
GCTTCAATAATATTGAAAAAGGAAGAGTATGAGTATTCAACATTTCCGTGTCGCCCTTATTCCCTTTTTT
GCGGCATTTTGCCTTCCTGTTTTTGCTCACCCAGAAACGCTGGTGAAAGTAAAAGATGCTGAAGATCAGT
TGGGTGCACGAGTGGGTTACATCGAACTGGATCTCAACAGCGGTAAGATCCTTGAGAGTTTTCGCCCCGA
AGAACGTTTTCCAATGATGAGCACTTTTAAAGTTCTGCTATGTGGCGCGGTATTATCCCGTGTTGACGCC
GGGCAAGAGCAACTCGGTCGCCGCATACACTATTCTCAGAATGACTTGGTTGAGTACTCACCAGTCACAG
AAAAGCATCTTACGGATGGCATGACAGTAAGAGAATTATGCAGTGCTGCCATAACCATGAGTGATAACAC
TGCGGCCAACTTACTTCTGACAACGATCGGAGGACCGAAGGAGCTAACCGCTTTTTTGCACAACATGGGG
GATCATGTAACTCGCCTTGATCGTTGGGAACCGGAGCTGAATGAAGCCATACCAAACGACGAGCGTGACA
CCACGATGCCTGTAGCAATGGCAACAACGTTGCGCAAACTATTAACTGGCGAACTACTTACTCTAGCTTC
CCGGCAACAATTAATAGACTGGATGGAGGCGGATAAAGTTGCAGGACCACTTCTGCGCTCGGCCCTTCCG
GCTGGCTGGTTTATTGCTGATAAATCTGGAGCCGGTGAGCGTGGGTCTCGCGGTATCATTGCAGCACTGG
GGCCAGATGGTAAGCCCTCCCGTATCGTAGTTATCTACACGACGGGGAGTCAGGCAACTATGGATGAACG
AAATAGACAGATCGCTGAGATAGGTGCCTCACTGATTAAGCATTGGTAACTGTCAGACCAAGTTTACTCA
TATATACTTTAGATTGATTTAAAACTTCATTTTTAATTTAAAAGGATCTAGGTGAAGATCCTTTTTGATA
ATCTCATGACCAAAATCCCTTAACGTGAGTTTTCGTTCCACTGAGCGTCAGACCCCGTAGAAAAGATCAA
AGGATCTTCTTGAGATCCTTTTTTTCTGCGCGTAATCTGCTGCTTGCAAACAAAAAAACCACCGCTACCA
GCGGTGGTTTGTTTGCCGGATCAAGAGCTACCAACTCTTTTTCCGAAGGTAACTGGCTTCAGCAGAGCGC
AGATACCAAATACTGTTCTTCTAGTGTAGCCGTAGTTAGGCCACCACTTCAAGAACTCTGTAGCACCGCC
TACATACCTCGCTCTGCTAATCCTGTTACCAGTGGCTGCTGCCAGTGGCGATAAGTCGTGTCTTACCGGG
TTGGACTCAAGACGATAGTTACCGGATAAGGCGCAGCGGTCGGGCTGAACGGGGGGTTCGTGCACACAGC
CCAGCTTGGAGCGAACGACCTACACCGAACTGAGATACCTACAGCGTGAGCTATGAGAAAGCGCCACGCT
TCCCGAAGGGAGAAAGGCGGACAGGTATCCGGTAAGCGGCAGGGTCGGAACAGGAGAGCGCACGAGGGAG
CTTCCAGGGGGAAACGCCTGGTATCTTTATAGTCCTGTCGGGTTTCGCCACCTCTGACTTGAGCGTCGAT
TTTTGTGATGCTCGTCAGGGGGGCGGAGCCTATGGAAAAACGCCAGCAACGCGGCCTTTTTACGGTTCCT
GGCCTTTTGCTGGCCTTTTGCTCACATGTTCTTTCCTGCGTTATCCCCTGATTCTGTGGATAACCGTATT
ACCGCCTTTGAGTGAGCTGATACCGCTCGCCGCAGCCGAACGACCGAGCGCAGCGAGTCAGTGAGCGAGG
AAGCGGAAGAGCGCCCAATACGCAAACCGCCTCTCCCCGCGCGTTGGCCGATTCATTAATGCAGCAAGCT
CATGGCTGACTAATTTTTTTTATTTATGCAGAGGCCGAGGCCGCCTCGGCCTCTGAGCTATTCCAGAAGT
AGTGAGGAGGCTTTTTTGGAGGCCTAGGCTTTTGCAAAAAGCTCCCCGTGGCACGACAGGTTTCCCGACT
GGAAAGCGGGCAGTGAGCGCAACGCAATTAATGTGAGTTAGCTCACTCATTAGGCACCCCAGGCTTTACA
CTTTATGCTTCCGGCTCGTATGTTGTGTGGAATTGTGAGCGGATAACAATTTCACACAGGAAACAGCTAT
GACATGATTACGAATTTCACAAATAAAGCATTTTTTTCACTGCATTCTAGTTGTGGTTTGTCCAAACTCA
TCAATGTATCTTATCATGTCTGGATCAACTGGATAACTCAAGCTAACCAAAATCATCCCAAACTTCCCAC
CCCATACCCTATTACCACTGCCAATTACCTGTGGTTTCATTTACTCTAAACCTGTGATTCCTCTGAATTA
TTTTCATTTTAAAGAAATTGTATTTGTTAAATATGTACTACAAACTTAGTAGTTGGAAGGGCTAATTCAC
TCCCAAAGAAGACAAGATATCCTTGATCTGTGGATCTACCACACACAAGGCTACTTCCCTGATTAGCAGA
ACTACACACCAGGGCCAGGGGTCAGATATCCACTGACCTTTGGATGGTGCTACAAGCTAGTACCAGTTGA
GCCAGATAAGGTAGAAGAGGCCAATAAAGGAGAGAACACCAGCTTGTTACACCCTGTGAGCCTGCATGGG
ATGGATGACCCGGAGAGAGAAGTGTTAGAGTGGAGGTTTGACAGCCGCCTAGCATTTCATCACGTGGCCC
GAGAGCTGCATCCGGAGTACTTCAAGAACTGCTGATATCGAGCTTGCTACAAGGGACTTTCCGCTGGGGA
CTTTCCAGGGAGGCGTGGCCTGGGCGGGACTGGGGAGTGGCGAGCCCTCAGATCCTGCATATAAGCAGCT
GCTTTTTGCCTGTACTGGGTCTCTCTGGTTAGACCAGATCTGAGCCTGGGAGCTCTCTGGCTAACTAGGG
AACCCACTGCTTAAGCCTCAATAAAGCTTGCCTTGAGTGCTTCAAGTAGTGTGTGCCCGTCTGTTGTGTG
ACTCTGGTAACTAGAGATCCCTCAGACCCTTTTAGTCAGTGTGGAAAATCTCTAGCAGTGGCGCCCGAAC
AGGGACTTGAAAGCGAAAGGGAAACCAGAGGAGCTCTCTCGACGCAGGACTCGGCTTGCTGAAGCGCGCA
CGGCAAGAGGCGAGGGGCGGCGACTGGTGAGTACGCCAAAAATTTTGACTAGCGGAGGCTAGAAGGAGAG
AGATGGGTGCGAGAGCGTCAGTATTAAGCGGGGGAGAATTAGATCGCGATGGGAAAAAATTCGGTTAAGG
CCAGGGGGAAAGAAAAAATATAAATTAAAACATATAGTATGGGCAAGCAGGGAGCTAGAACGATTCGCAG
TTAATCCTGGCCTGTTAGAAACATCAGAAGGCTGTAGACAAATACTGGGACAGCTACAACCATCCCTTCA
GACAGGATCAGAAGAACTTAGATCATTATATAATACAGTAGCAACCCTCTATTGTGTGCATCAAAGGATA
GAGATAAAAGACACCAAGGAAGCTTTAGACAAGATAGAGGAAGAGCAAAACAAAAGTAAGACCACCGCAC
AGCAAGCGGCCGGCCGCTGATCTTCAGACCTGGAGGAGGAGATATGAGGGACAATTGGAGAAGTGAATTA
TATAAATATAAAGTAGTAAAAATTGAACCATTAGGAGTAGCACCCACCAAGGCAAAGAGAAGAGTGGTGC
AGAGAGAAAAAAGAGCAGTGGGAATAGGAGCTTTGTTCCTTGGGTTCTTGGGAGCAGCAGGAAGCACTAT
GGGCGCAGCGTCAATGACGCTGACGGTACAGGCCAGACAATTATTGTCTGGTATAGTGCAGCAGCAGAAC
AATTTGCTGAGGGCTATTGAGGCGCAACAGCATCTGTTGCAACTCACAGTCTGGGGCATCAAGCAGCTCC
AGGCAAGAATCCTGGCTGTGGAAAGATACCTAAAGGATCAACAGCTCCTGGGGATTTGGGGTTGCTCTGG
AAAACTCATTTGCACCACTGCTGTGCCTTGGAATGCTAGTTGGAGTAATAAATCTCTGGAACAGATTTGG
AATCACACGACCTGGATGGAGTGGGACAGAGAAATTAACAATTACACAAGCTTAATACACTCCTTAATTG
AAGAATCGCAAAACCAGCAAGAAAAGAATGAACAAGAATTATTGGAATTAGATAAATGGGCAAGTTTGTG
GAATTGGTTTAACATAACAAATTGGCTGTGGTATATAAAATTATTCATAATGATAGTAGGAGGCTTGGTA
GGTTTAAGAATAGTTTTTGCTGTACTTTCTATAGTGAATAGAGTTAGGCAGGGATATTCACCATTATCGT
TTCAGACCCACCTCCCAACCCCGAGGGGACCCGACAGGCCCGAAGGAATAGAAGAAGAAGGTGGAGAGAG
AGACAGAGACAG
