>Addgene plasmid #116289 | pHAGE-EGFR-P848L | depositor partial sequence | sequence record 219163 | insert
ATGCGACCCTCCGGGACGGCCGGGGCAGCGCTCCTGGCGCTGCTGGCTGCGCTCTGCCCGGCGAGTCGGG
CTCTGGAGGAAAAGAAAGTTTGCCAAGGCACGAGTAACAAGCTCACGCAGTTGGGCACTTTTGAAGATCA
TTTTCTCAGCCTCCAGAGGATGTTCAATAACTGTGAGGTGGTCCTTGGGAATTTGGAAATTACCTATGTG
CAGAGGAATTATGATCTTTCCTTCTTAAAGACCATCCAGGAGGTGGCTGGTTATGTCCTCATTGCCCTCA
ACACAGTGGAGCGAATTCCTTTGGAAAACCTGCAGATCATCAGAGGAAATATGTACTACGAAAATTCCTA
TGCCTTAGCAGTCTTATCTAACTATGATGCAAATAAAACCGGACTGAAGGAGCTGCCCATGAGAAATTTA
CAGGAAATCCTGCATGGCGCCGTGCGGTTCAGCAACAACCCTGCCCTGTGCAACGTGGAGAGCATCCAGT
GGCGGGACATAGTCAGCAGTGACTTTCTCAGCAACATGTCGATGGACTTCCAGAACCACCTGGGCAGCTG
CCAAAAGTGTGATCCAAGCTGTCCCAATGGGAGCTGCTGGGGTGCAGGAGAGGAGAACTGCCAGAAACTG
ACCAAAATCATCTGTGCCCAGCAGTGCTCCGGGCGCTGCCGTGGCAAGTCCCCCAGTGACTGCTGCCACA
ACCAGTGTGCTGCAGGCTGCACAGGCCCCCGGGAGAGCGACTGCCTGGTCTGCCGCAAATTCCGAGACGA
AGCCACGTGCAAGGACACCTGCCCCCCACTCATGCTCTACAACCCCACCACGTACCAGATGGATGTGAAC
CCCGAGGGCAAATACAGCTTTGGTGCCACCTGCGTGAAGAAGTGTCCCCGTAATTATGTGGTGACAGATC
ACGGCTCGTGCGTCCGAGCCTGTGGGGCCGACAGCTATGAGATGGAGGAAGACGGCGTCCGCAAGTGTAA
GAAGTGCGAAGGGCCTTGCCGCAAAGTGTGTAACGGAATAGGTATTGGTGAATTTAAAGACTCACTCTCC
ATAAATGCTACGAATATTAAACACTTCAAAAACTGCACCTCCATCAGTGGCGATCTCCACATCCTGCCGG
TGGCATTTAGGGGTGACTCCTTCACACATACTCCTCCTCTGGATCCACAGGAACTGGATATTCTGAAAAC
CGTAAAGGAAATCACAGGGTTTTTGCTGATTCAGGCTTGGCCTGAAAACAGGACGGACCTCCATGCCTTT
GAGAACCTAGAAATCATACGCGGCAGGACCAAGCAACATGGTCAGTTTTCTCTTGCAGTCGTCAGCCTGA
ACATAACATCCTTGGGATTACGCTCCCTCAAGGAGATAAGTGATGGAGATGTGATAATTTCAGGAAACAA
AAATTTGTGCTATGCAAATACAATAAACTGGAAAAAACTGTTTGGGACCTCCGGTCAGAAAACCAAAATT
ATAAGCAACAGAGGTGAAAACAGCTGCAAGGCCACAGGCCAGGTCTGCCATGCCTTGTGCTCCCCCGAGG
GCTGCTGGGGCCCGGAGCCCAGGGACTGCGTCTCTTGCCGGAATGTCAGCCGAGGCAGGGAATGCGTGGA
CAAGTGCAACCTTCTGGAGGGTGAGCCAAGGGAGTTTGTGGAGAACTCTGAGTGCATACAGTGCCACCCA
GAGTGCCTGCCTCAGGCCATGAACATCACCTGCACAGGACGGGGACCAGACAACTGTATCCAGTGTGCCC
ACTACATTGACGGCCCCCACTGCGTCAAGACCTGCCCGGCAGGAGTCATGGGAGAAAACAACACCCTGGT
CTGGAAGTACGCAGACGCCGGCCATGTGTGCCACCTGTGCCATCCAAACTGCACCTACGGATGCACTGGG
CCAGGTCTTGAAGGCTGTCCAACGAATGGGCCTAAGATCCCGTCCATCGCCACTGGGATGGTGGGGGCCC
TCCTCTTGCTGCTGGTGGTGGCCCTGGGGATCGGCCTCTTCATGCGAAGGCGCCACATCGTTCGGAAGCG
CACGCTGCGGAGGCTGCTGCAGGAGAGGGAGCTTGTGGAGCCTCTTACACCCAGTGGAGAAGCTCCCAAC
CAAGCTCTCTTGAGGATCTTGAAGGAAACTGAATTCAAAAAGATCAAAGTGCTGGGCTCCGGTGCGTTCG
GCACGGTGTATAAGGGACTCTGGATCCCAGAAGGTGAGAAAGTTAAAATTCCCGTCGCTATCAAGGAATT
AAGAGAAGCAACATCTCCGAAAGCCAACAAGGAAATCCTCGATGAAGCCTACGTGATGGCCAGCGTGGAC
AACCCCCACGTGTGCCGCCTGCTGGGCATCTGCCTCACCTCCACCGTGCAGCTCATCACGCAGCTCATGC
CCTTCGGCTGCCTCCTGGACTATGTCCGGGAACACAAAGACAATATTGGCTCCCAGTACCTGCTCAACTG
GTGTGTGCAGATCGCAAAGGGCATGAACTACTTGGAGGACCGTCGCTTGGTGCACCGCGACCTGGCAGCC
AGGAACGTACTGGTGAAAACACTGCAGCATGTCAAGATCACAGATTTTGGGCTGGCCAAACTGCTGGGTG
CGGAAGAGAAAGAATACCATGCAGAAGGAGGCAAAGTGCCTATCAAGTGGATGGCATTGGAATCAATTTT
ACACAGAATCTATACCCACCAGAGTGATGTCTGGAGCTACGGGGTGACCGTTTGGGAGTTGATGACCTTT
GGATCCAAGCCATATGACGGAATCCCTGCCAGCGAGATCTCCTCCATCCTGGAGAAAGGAGAACGCCTCC
CTCAGCCACCCATATGTACCATCGATGTCTACATGATCATGGTCAAGTGCTGGATGATAGACGCAGATAG
TCGCCCAAAGTTCCGTGAGTTGATCATCGAATTCTCCAAAATGGCCCGAGACCCCCAGCGCTACCTTGTC
ATTCAGGGGGATGAAAGAATGCATTTGCCAAGTCCTACAGACTCCAACTTCTACCGTGCCCTGATGGATG
AAGAAGACATGGACGACGTGGTGGATGCCGACGAGTACCTCATCCCACAGCAGGGCTTCTTCAGCAGCCC
CTCCACGTCACGGACTCCCCTCCTGAGCTCTCTGAGTGCAACCAGCAACAATTCCACCGTGGCTTGCATT
GATAGAAATGGGCTGCAAAGCTGTCCCATCAAGGAAGACAGCTTCTTGCAGCGATACAGCTCAGACCCCA
CAGGCGCCTTGACTGAGGACAGCATAGACGACACCTTCCTCCCAGTGCCTGAATACATAAACCAGTCCGT
TCCCAAAAGGCCCGCTGGCTCTGTGCAGAATCCTGTCTATCACAATCAGCCTCTGAACCCCGCGCCCAGC
AGAGACCCACACTACCAGGACCCCCACAGCACTGCAGTGGGCAACCCCGAGTATCTCAACACTGTCCAGC
CCACCTGTGTCAACAGCACATTCGACAGCCCTGCCCACTGGGCCCAGAAAGGCAGCCACCAAATTAGCCT
GGACAACCCTGACTACCAGCAGGACTTCTTTCCCAAGGAAGCCAAGCCAAATGGCATCTTTAAGGGCTCC
ACAGCTGAAAATGCAGAATACCTAAGGGTCGCGCCACAAAGCAGTGAATTTATTGGAGCATGA
